>Addgene plasmid #144255 | TFORF2883 | addgene full sequence | sequence record 392721 | Addgene NGS Result
TTAATGTAGTCTTATGCAATACTCTTGTAGTCTTGCAACATGGTAACGATGAGTTAGCAACATGCCTTAC
AAGGAGAGAAAAAGCACCGTGCATGCCGATTGGTGGAAGTAAGGTGGTACGATCGTGCCTTATTAGGAAG
GCAACAGACGGGTCTGACATGGATTGGACGAACCACTGAATTGCCGCATTGCAGAGATATTGTATTTAAG
TGCCTAGCTCGATACATAAACGGGTCTCTCTGGTTAGACCAGATCTGAGCCTGGGAGCTCTCTGGCTAAC
TAGGGAACCCACTGCTTAAGCCTCAATAAAGCTTGCCTTGAGTGCTTCAAGTAGTGTGTGCCCGTCTGTT
GTGTGACTCTGGTAACTAGAGATCCCTCAGACCCTTTTAGTCAGTGTGGAAAATCTCTAGCAGTGGCGCC
CGAACAGGGACTTGAAAGCGAAAGGGAAACCAGAGGAGCTCTCTCGACGCAGGACTCGGCTTGCTGAAGC
GCGCACGGCAAGAGGCGAGGGGCGGCGACTGGTGAGTACGCCAAAAATTTTGACTAGCGGAGGCTAGAAG
GAGAGAGATGGGTGCGAGAGCGTCAGTATTAAGCGGGGGAGAATTAGATCGCGATGGGAAAAAATTCGGT
TAAGGCCAGGGGGAAAGAAAAAATATAAATTAAAACATATAGTATGGGCAAGCAGGGAGCTAGAACGATT
CGCAGTTAATCCTGGCCTGTTAGAAACATCAGAAGGCTGTAGACAAATACTGGGACAGCTACAACCATCC
CTTCAGACAGGATCAGAAGAACTTAGATCATTATATAATACAGTAGCAACCCTCTATTGTGTGCATCAAA
GGATAGAGATAAAAGACACCAAGGAAGCTTTAGACAAGATAGAGGAAGAGCAAAACAAAAGTAAGACCAC
CGCACAGCAAGCGGCCGCTGATCTTCAGACCTGGAGGAGGAGATATGAGGGACAATTGGAGAAGTGAATT
ATATAAATATAAAGTAGTAAAAATTGAACCATTAGGAGTAGCACCCACCAAGGCAAAGAGAAGAGTGGTG
CAGAGAGAAAAAAGAGCAGTGGGAATAGGAGCTTTGTTCCTTGGGTTCTTGGGAGCAGCAGGAAGCACTA
TGGGCGCAGCGTCAATGACGCTGACGGTACAGGCCAGACAATTATTGTCTGGTATAGTGCAGCAGCAGAA
CAATTTGCTGAGGGCTATTGAGGCGCAACAGCATCTGTTGCAACTCACAGTCTGGGGCATCAAGCAGCTC
CAGGCAAGAATCCTGGCTGTGGAAAGATACCTAAAGGATCAACAGCTCCTGGGGATTTGGGGTTGCTCTG
GAAAACTCATTTGCACCACTGCTGTGCCTTGGAATGCTAGTTGGAGTAATAAATCTCTGGAACAGATTTG
GAATCACACGACCTGGATGGAGTGGGACAGAGAAATTAACAATTACACAAGCTTAATACACTCCTTAATT
GAAGAATCGCAAAACCAGCAAGAAAAGAATGAACAAGAATTATTGGAATTAGATAAATGGGCAAGTTTGT
GGAATTGGTTTAACATAACAAATTGGCTGTGGTATATAAAATTATTCATAATGATAGTAGGAGGCTTGGT
AGGTTTAAGAATAGTTTTTGCTGTACTTTCTATAGTGAATAGAGTTAGGCAGGGATATTCACCATTATCG
TTTCAGACCCACCTCCCAACCCCGAGGGGACCCATGCATTGCATCTCAATTAGTCAGCAACCAGGTGTGG
AAAGTCCCCAGGCTCCCCAGCAGGCAGAAGTATGCAAAGCATGCGTCTCAATTAGTCAGCAACCATAGTC
CCGCCCCTAACTCCGCCCATCCCGCCCCTAACTCCGCCCAGTTCCGCCCATTCTCCGCCCCATGGCTGAC
TAATTTTTTTTATTTATGCAGAGGCCGAGGCCGCCTCGGCCTCTGAGCTATTCCAGAAGTAGTGAGGAGG
CTTTTTTGGAGGCCTAGGCTTTTGCAAAAAGCTTTCTAGAGGTACCACCGGAGCTTACCATGACCGAGTA
CAAGCCCACGGTGCGCCTCGCCACCCGCGACGACGTCCCCAGGGCCGTACGCACCCTCGCCGCCGCGTTC
GCCGACTACCCCGCCACGCGCCACACCGTCGATCCGGACCGCCACATCGAGCGGGTCACCGAGCTGCAAG
AACTCTTCCTCACGCGCGTCGGGCTCGACATCGGCAAGGTGTGGGTCGCGGACGACGGCGCCGCCGTGGC
GGTCTGGACCACGCCGGAGAGCGTCGAAGCGGGGGCGGTGTTCGCCGAGATCGGCCCGCGCATGGCCGAG
TTGAGCGGTTCCCGGCTGGCCGCGCAGCAACAGATGGAAGGCCTCCTGGCGCCGCACCGGCCCAAGGAGC
CCGCGTGGTTCCTGGCCACCGTCGGCGTCTCGCCCGACCACCAGGGCAAGGGTCTGGGCAGCGCCGTCGT
GCTCCCCGGAGTGGAGGCGGCCGAGCGCGCCGGGGTGCCCGCCTTCCTGGAGACCTCCGCGCCCCGCAAC
CTCCCCTTCTACGAGCGGCTCGGCTTCACCGTCACCGCCGACGTCGAGGTGCCCGAAGGACCGCGCACCT
GGTGCATGACCCGCAAGCCCGGTGCCAGTTAACGAATTCTAGATCTTGAGACAAATGGCAGTATTCATCC
ACAATTTTAAAAGAAAAGGGGGGATTGGGGGGTACAGTGCAGGGGAAAGAATAGTAGACATAATAGCAAC
AGACATACAAACTAAAGAATTACAAAAACAAATTACAAAAATTCAAAATTTTCGGGTTTATTACAGGGAC
AGCAGAGATCCACTTTGGCGCCGGCTCGAGGCCTGCAGGTGCAAAGATGGATAAAGTTTTAAACAGAGAG
GAATCTTTGCAGCTAATGGACCTTCTAGGTCTTGAAAGGAGTGGGAATTGGCTCCGGTGCCCGTCAGTGG
GCAGAGCGCACATCGCCCACAGTCCCCGAGAAGTTGGGGGGAGGGGTCGGCAATTGAACCGGTGCCTAGA
GAAGGTGGCGCGGGGTAAACTGGGAAAGTGATGTCGTGTACTGGCTCCGCCTTTTTCCCGAGGGTGGGGG
AGAACCGTATATAAGTGCAGTAGTCGCCGTGAACGTTCTTTTTCGCAACGGGTTTGCCGCCAGAACACAG
GTAAGTGCCGTGTGTGGTTCCCGCGGGCCTGGCCTCTTTACGGGTTATGGCCCTTGCGTGCCTTGAATTA
CTTCCACCTGGCTGCAGTACGTGATTCTTGATCCCGAGCTTCGGGTTGGAAGTGGGTGGGAGAGTTCGAG
GCCTTGCGCTTAAGGAGCCCCTTCGCCTCGTGCTTGAGTTGAGGCCTGGCCTGGGCGCTGGGGCCGCCGC
GTGCGAATCTGGTGGCACCTTCGCGCCTGTCTCGCTGCTTTCGATAAGTCTCTAGCCATTTAAAATTTTT
GATGACCTGCTGCGACGCTTTTTTTCTGGCAAGATAGTCTTGTAAATGCGGGCCAAGATCTGCACACTGG
TATTTCGGTTTTTGGGGCCGCGGGCGGCGACGGGGCCCGTGCGTCCCAGCGCACATGTTCGGCGAGGCGG
GGCCTGCGAGCGCGGCCACCGAGAATCGGACGGGGGTAGTCTCAAGCTGGCCGGCCTGCTCTGGTGCCTG
GCCTCGCGCCGCCGTGTATCGCCCCGCCCTGGGCGGCAAGGCTGGCCCGGTCGGCACCAGTTGCGTGAGC
GGAAAGATGGCCGCTTCCCGGCCCTGCTGCAGGGAGCTCAAAATGGAGGACGCGGCGCTCGGGAGAGCGG
GCGGGTGAGTCACCCACACAAAGGAAAAGGGCCTTTCCGTCCTCAGCCGTCGCTTCATGTGACTCCACGG
AGTACCGGGCGCCGTCCAGGCACCTCGATTAGTTCTCGAGCTTTTGGAGTACGTCGTCTTTAGGTTGGGG
GGAGGGGTTTTATGCGATGGAGTTTCCCCACACTGAGTGGGTGGAGACTGAAGTTAGGCCAGCTTGGCAC
TTGATGTAATTCTCCTTGGAATTTGCCCTTTTTGAGTTTGGATCTTGGTTCATTCTCAAGCCTCAGACAG
TGGTTCAAAGTTTTTTTCTTCCATTTCAGGTGTCGTGAGGCTAGCACCGCCACCATGCTGCGGGGCGCGC
CAGGACTAGGCCTCACGGCGCGGAAGGGGGCCGAGGACTCTGCGGAGGACTTGGGGGGCCCCTGCCCCGA
GCCCGGGGGCGATTCGGGGGTGCTGGGGGCGAACGGCGCTTCCTGCAGCCGGGGCGAGGCGGAGGAGCCG
GCGGGCAGGAGGCGCGCGCGGCCGGTGCGGTCCAAGGCGCGGCGCATGGCCGCCAACGTGCGGGAGCGCA
AGCGCATCCTAGACTACAACGAGGCCTTCAACGCGCTGCGCCGGGCGCTGCGGCACGACCTGGGCGGCAA
GAGGCTCTCCAAGATCGCCACGCTGCGCAGGGCCATCCACCGCATCGCCGCGCTCTCCCTGGTCCTGCGC
GCCAGCCCCGCGCCCCGCGGGCCCTGCGGACACCTGGAGTGCCACGGCCCGGCCGCGCGCGGGGACACCG
GGGACACAGGCGCCAGCCCCCCGCCGCCTGCAGGGCCCAGCCTCGCGCGCCCAGACGCCGCCCGCCCCTC
GGTGCCGTCCGCGCCCCGCTGCGCCTCGTGCCCCCCGCACGCGCCCCTGGCACGGCCCAGTGCGGTGGCC
GAGGGGCCGGGCCTAGCACAGGCCTCCGGGGGAAGCTGGCGCCGCTGTCCGGGGGCTTCCTCTGCCGGGC
CGCCTCCCTGGCCGCGGGGCTACCTGCGATCCGCCCCCGGGATGGGCCATCCGCGCTCCTAGTAATGAAC
TAGTCCGTAACTTGAAAGTATTTCGATTTCTTGGCTTTATATATCTTGTGGAAAGGACGATATCATCTGG
CTCGGGTCATTTAAACGCGTTAAGTCGACAATCAACCTCTGGATTACAAAATTTGTGAAAGATTGACTGG
TATTCTTAACTATGTTGCTCCTTTTACGCTATGTGGATACGCTGCTTTAATGCCTTTGTATCATGCTATT
GCTTCCCGTATGGCTTTCATTTTCTCCTCCTTGTATAAATCCTGGTTGCTGTCTCTTTATGAGGAGTTGT
GGCCCGTTGTCAGGCAACGTGGCGTGGTGTGCACTGTGTTTGCTGACGCAACCCCCACTGGTTGGGGCAT
TGCCACCACCTGTCAGCTCCTTTCCGGGACTTTCGCTTTCCCCCTCCCTATTGCCACGGCGGAACTCATC
GCCGCCTGCCTTGCCCGCTGCTGGACAGGGGCTCGGCTGTTGGGCACTGACAATTCCGTGGTGTTGTCGG
GGAAATCATCGTCCTTTCCTTGGCTGCTCGCCTGTGTTGCCACCTGGATTCTGCGCGGGACGTCCTTCTG
CTACGTCCCTTCGGCCCTCAATCCAGCGGACCTTCCTTCCCGCGGCCTGCTGCCGGCTCTGCGGCCTCTT
CCGCGTCTTCGCCTTCGCCCTCAGACGAGTCGGATCTCCCTTTGGGCCGCCTCCCCGCGTCGACTTTAAG
ACCAATGACTTACAAGGCAGCTGTAGATCTTAGCCACTTTTTAAAAGAAAAGGGGGGACTGGAAGGGCTA
ATTCACTCCCAACGAAGACAAGATCTGCTTTTTGCTTGTACTGGGTCTCTCTGGTTAGACCAGATCTGAG
CCTGGGAGCTCTCTGGCTAACTAGGGAACCCACTGCTTAAGCCTCAATAAAGCTTGCCTTGAGTGCTTCA
AGTAGTGTGTGCCCGTCTGTTGTGTGACTCTGGTAACTAGAGATCCCTCAGACCCTTTTAGTCAGTGTGG
AAAATCTCTAGCAGTACGTATAGTAGTTCATGTCATCTTATTATTCAGTATTTATAACTTGCAAAGAAAT
GAATATCAGAGAGTGAGAGGAACTTGTTTATTGCAGCTTATAATGGTTACAAATAAAGCAATAGCATCAC
AAATTTCACAAATAAAGCATTTTTTTCACTGCATTCTAGTTGTGGTTTGTCCAAACTCATCAATGTATCT
TATCATGTCTGGCTCTAGCTATCCCGCCCCTAACTCCGCCCATCCCGCCCCTAACTCCGCCCAGTTCCGC
CCATTCTCCGCCCCATGGCTGACTAATTTTTTTTATTTATGCAGAGGCCGAGGCCGCCTCGGCCTCTGAG
CTATTCCAGAAGTAGTGAGGAGGCTTTTTTGGAGGCCTAGGGACGTACCCAATTCGCCCTATAGTGAGTC
GTATTACGCGCGCTCACTGGCCGTCGTTTTACAACGTCGTGACTGGGAAAACCCTGGCGTTACCCAACTT
AATCGCCTTGCAGCACATCCCCCTTTCGCCAGCTGGCGTAATAGCGAAGAGGCCCGCACCGATCGCCCTT
CCCAACAGTTGCGCAGCCTGAATGGCGAATGGG
[124 nt withheld, positions 6404-6527]
C
[91 nt withheld, positions 6529-6619]
A
[49 nt withheld, positions 6621-6669]
CCTTTGACGTTGGAGTCCACGTTCTTT
[37 nt withheld, positions 6697-6733]
ACCCTATCTCGGTCTATTCTTTTGATTTATAAGGGATTTTGCCGATTTCGGCCTATTGGTTAAAAAATGA
GCTGATTTAACAAAAATTTAACGCGAATTTTAACAAAATATTAACGCTTACAATTTAGGTGGCACTTTTC
GGGGAAATGTGCGCGGAACCCCTATTTGTTTATTTTTCTAAATACATTCAAATATGTATCCGCTCATGAG
ACAATAACCCTGATAAATGCTTCAATAATATTGAAAAAGGAAGAGTATGAGTATTCAACATTTCCGTGTC
GCCCTTATTCCCTTTTTTGCGGCATTTTGCCTTCCTGTTTTTGCTCACCCAGAAACGCTGGTGAAAGTAA
AAGATGCTGAAGATCAGTTGGGTGCACGAGTGGGTTACATCGAACTGGATCTCAACAGCGGTAAGATCCT
TGAGAGTTTTCGCCCCGAAGAACGTTTTCCAATGATGAGCACTTTTAAAGTTCTGCTATGTGGCGCGGTA
TTATCCCGTATTGACGCCGGGCAAGAGCAACTCGGTCGCCGCATACACTATTCTCAGAATGACTTGGTTG
AGTACTCACCAGTCACAGAAAAGCATCTTACGGATGGCATGACAGTAAGAGAATTATGCAGTGCTGCCAT
AACCATGAGTGATAACACTGCGGCCAACTTACTTCTGACAACGATCGGAGGACCGAAGGAGCTAACCGCT
TTTTTGCACAACATGGGGGATCATGTAACTCGCCTTGATCGTTGGGAACCGGAGCTGAATGAAGCCATAC
CAAACGACGAGCGTGACACCACGATGCCTGTAGCAATGGCAACAACGTTGCGCAAACTATTAACTGGCGA
ACTACTTACTCTAGCTTCCCGGCAACAATTAATAGACTGGATGGAGGCGGATAAAGTTGCAGGACCACTT
CTGCGCTCGGCCCTTCCGGCTGGCTGGTTTATTGCTGATAAATCTGGAGCCGGTGAGCGTGGGTCTCGCG
GTATCATTGCAGCACTGGGGCCAGATGGTAAGCCCTCCCGTATCGTAGTTATCTACACGACGGGGAGTCA
GGCAACTATGGATGAACGAAATAGACAGATCGCTGAGATAGGTGCCTCACTGATTAAGCATTGGTAACTG
TCAGACCAAGTTTACTCATATATACTTTAGATTGATTTAAAACTTCATTTTTAATTTAAAAGGATCTAGG
TGAAGATCCTTTTTGATAATCTCATGACCAAAATCCCTTAACGTGAGTTTTCGTTCCACTGAGCGTCAGA
CCCCGTAGAAAAGATCAAAGGATCTTCTTGAGATCCTTTTTTTCTGCGCGTAATCTGCTGCTTGCAAACA
AAAAAACCACCGCTACCAGCGGTGGTTTGTTTGCCGGATCAAGAGCTACCAACTCTTTTTCCGAAGGTAA
CTGGCTTCAGCAGAGCGCAGATACCAAATACTGTTCTTCTAGTGTAGCCGTAGTTAGGCCACCACTTCAA
GAACTCTGTAGCACCGCCTACATACCTCGCTCTGCTAATCCTGTTACCAGTGGCTGCTGCCAGTGGCGAT
AAGTCGTGTCTTACCGGGTTGGACTCAAGACGATAGTTACCGGATAAGGCGCAGCGGTCGGGCTGAACGG
GGGGTTCGTGCACACAGCCCAGCTTGGAGCGAACGACCTACACCGAACTGAGATACCTACAGCGTGAGCT
ATGAGAAAGCGCCACGCTTCCCGAAGGGAGAAAGGCGGACAGGTATCCGGTAAGCGGCAGGGTCGGAACA
GGAGAGCGCACGAGGGAGCTTCCAGGGGGAAACGCCTGGTATCTTTATAGTCCTGTCGGGTTTCGCCACC
TCTGACTTGAGCGTCGATTTTTGTGATGCTCGTCAGGGGGGCGGAGCCTATGGAAAAACGCCAGCAACGC
GGCCTTTTTACGGTTCCTGGCCTTTTGCTGGCCTTTTGCTCACATGTTCTTTCCTGCGTTATCCCCTGAT
TCTGTGGATAACCGTATTACCGCCTTTGAGTGAGCTGATACCGCTCGCCGCAGCCGAACGACCGAGCGCA
GCGAGTCAGTGAGCGAGGAAGCGGAAGAGCGCCCAATACGCAAACCGCCTCTCCCCGCGCGTTGGCCGAT
TCATTAATGCAGCTGGCACGACAGGTTTCCCGACTGGAAAGCGGGCAGTGAGCGCAACGCAATTAATGTG
AGTTAGCTCACTCATTAGGCACCCCAGGCTTTACACTTTATGCTTCCGGCTCGTATGTTGTGTGGAATTG
TGAGCGGATAACAATTTCACACAGGAAACAGCTATGACCATGATTACGCCAAGCGCGCAATTAACCCTCA
CTAAAGGGAACAAAAGCTGGAGCTGCAAGC
Features (pLannotate 1.2.2; 31 found; start..end, strand, type, name):
      5..231     +  promoter       RSV promoter: Rous sarcoma virus enhancer/promoter
    232..412     +  LTR            5' LTR (truncated): truncated 5' long terminal repeat (LTR) from HIV-1
    459..584     +  misc_feature   HIV-1 Ψ: packaging signal of human immunodeficiency virus type 1
    568..931     +  CDS            HIV-1 gag (fragment): gag protein from human immunodeficiency virus 1; gag
   1077..1310    +  misc_feature   RRE: The Rev response element (RRE) of HIV-1 allows for Rev-dependent mRNA export from the nucleus to the cytoplasm.
   1687..1713    +  CDS            Rev (fragment): human immunodeficiency virus 1 (HIV-1) Rev protein; rev; enhances nuclear export of unspliced and incompletely spliced viral mRNAs
   1720..1743    +  promoter       SV40 promoter (fragment): SV40 early promoter
   1744..1815    +  promoter       SV40 promoter (fragment): SV40 enhancer and early promoter
   1839..1974    +  rep_origin     SV40 ori: SV40 origin of replication
   2020..2616    +  CDS            PuroR (fragment): puromycin N-acetyltransferase; pac from Streptomyces; confers resistance to puromycin
   2665..2782    +  misc_feature   cPPT/CTS: central polypurine tract and central termination sequence of HIV-1
   2847..2913    +  CDS            small t antigen (fragment): SV40 (simian virus 40) small t antigen
   2920..4098    +  promoter       EF-1α promoter: strong constitutive promoter for human elongation factor EF-1α
   4115..4819    +  CDS            BHLHA9: BHA09_HUMAN - Also known as BHLHF42. Experimental evidence at protein level: Swiss-Prot protein existence level 1. Transcription factor, which play a role in limb development. Is an essential player in the regulatory network governing transcription of genes implicated in limb morphogenesis. From Homo sapiens (Human).
   4835..4888    +  promoter       U6 promoter (fragment): RNA polymerase III promoter for human U6 snRNA
   4930..5518    +  misc_feature   WPRE: woodchuck hepatitis virus posttranscriptional regulatory element
   5569..5588    +  misc_feature   cPPT/CTS (fragment): central polypurine tract and central termination sequence of HIV-1
   5590..5823    +  LTR            3' LTR (ΔU3): self-inactivating 3' long terminal repeat (LTR) from HIV-1
   5901..6022    +  polyA_signal   SV40 poly(A) signal: SV40 polyadenylation signal
   6062..6197    +  rep_origin     SV40 ori: SV40 origin of replication
   6218..6236    -  promoter       T7 promoter: promoter for bacteriophage T7 RNA polymerase
   6244..6399    +  CDS            lacZα (fragment): LacZα fragment of β-galactosidase; lacZ fragment
   6404..6832    +  rep_origin     f1 ori (sequence partly withheld): f1 bacteriophage origin of replication; arrow indicates direction of (+) strand synthesis
   6885..6989    +  promoter       AmpR promoter: bla
   6990..7850    +  CDS            AmpR: β-lactamase; bla; confers resistance to ampicillin, carbenicillin, and related antibiotics
   8021..8609    +  rep_origin     ori: high-copy-number ColE1/pMB1/pBR322/pUC origin of replication
   8792..8884    +  CDS            lacI (fragment): lac repressor; lacI; The lac repressor binds to the lac operator to inhibit transcription in E. coli. This inhibition can be relieved by adding lactose or isopropyl-β-D-thiogalactopyranoside (IPTG).
   8897..8918    +  protein_bind   CAP binding site: CAP binding activates transcription in the presence of cAMP. E. coli catabolite activator protein
   8933..8963    +  promoter       lac promoter: promoter for the E. coli lac operon
   8971..8987    +  protein_bind   lac operator: The lac repressor binds to the lac operator to inhibit transcription in E. coli. This inhibition can be relieved by adding lactose or isopropyl-β-D-thiogalactopyranoside (IPTG). lac repressor encoded by lacI
   9032..9050    +  promoter       T3 promoter: promoter for bacteriophage T3 RNA polymerase
