[The description below was written by a language model from this plasmid's Addgene catalogue record and pLannotate feature annotations shown in this document.]
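Description:
TFORF2883 is a lentiviral mammalian expression plasmid built on the pLX_TRC317 backbone, carrying the human transcription factor BHLHA9 (also known as BHLHF42), a basic helix-loop-helix factor implicated in limb development. It belongs to a large collection of transcription factor ORF constructs in which each ORF is paired with a unique 24-bp barcode, so that individual factors can be identified by sequencing in pooled overexpression screens, such as those probing directed differentiation. The barcode itself is not annotated in the feature table. The recorded insert is somewhat longer than the annotated coding sequence, and the extra length may include the barcode and flanking sequence. In bacteria the plasmid is maintained by a high-copy ColE1/pUC-type origin and selected with ampicillin via β-lactamase. An f1 origin and remnants of a lac/T7/T3 cloning region are also present in the backbone.

The viral portion follows a third-generation, self-inactivating design. An RSV promoter drives a truncated HIV-1 5' LTR, followed by the Ψ packaging signal with a gag fragment, the Rev response element for nuclear export of the genomic RNA, and a cPPT/CTS. It ends in a ΔU3 3' LTR with an SV40 polyadenylation signal downstream. Two expression units lie between the LTRs. An SV40 early promoter drives puromycin N-acetyltransferase for selection of transduced cells, and a strong constitutive EF-1α promoter drives the BHLHA9 ORF. A WPRE downstream of the ORF enhances transcript stability and expression. The short U6 promoter fragment annotated between the ORF and WPRE, and a small t antigen fragment, appear to be partial sequence matches rather than functional elements. The depositor notes that the ORF was synthesized and that the plasmid can be prone to recombination.
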