Addgene plasmid #144255: TFORF2883
Purpose: Lentiviral vector for overexpressing transcription factor ORFs with unique 24-bp barcodes. Barcodes facilitate identification of transcription factors in pooled screens.
Depositing lab: Feng Zhang. Depositing organization: Broad Institute. Publication: A transcription factor atlas of directed differentiation. Joung J, Ma S, Tay T, Geiger-Schuller KR, Kirchgatterer PC, Verdine VK, Guo B, Arias-Garcia MA, Allen WE, Singh A, Kuksenko O, Abudayyeh OO, Gootenberg JS, Fu Z, Macrae RK, Buenrostro JD, Regev A, Zhang F. Cell. 2023 Jan 5;186(1):209-229.e26. doi: 10.1016/j.cell.2022.11.026. PubMed 36608654.
Backbone
  Vector backbone: pLX_TRC317
  Backbone manufacturer: Broad Institute Genetic Perturbation Platform
  Backbone size w/o insert (bp): 8264
  Vector type: Mammalian Expression, Lentiviral
  Selectable markers: Puromycin
Growth in bacteria
  Bacterial resistance: Ampicillin, 100 μg/mL
  Growth temperature: 37°C
  Growth strain: NEB Stable
  Copy number: High Copy
Gene/Insert
  Gene/Insert name: BHLHA9
  Species: H. sapiens (human)
  Insert size (bp): 809
  Entrez Gene: BHLHA9 (a.k.a. BHLHF42)
  Promoter: EF1a
  Cloning method: Unknown
  Sequencing primers: 5′ GGGTGGAGACTGAAGTTAGGCCAG; 3′ CACATAGCGTAAAAGGAGCAACATAG
Terms and licenses: Academic/Nonprofit Terms; Industry Terms: Not Available to Industry
Depositor comments: NM_001164405,ENST00000391429 . The transcription factor ORF portion of this plasmid was synthesized by Genewiz. Please test multiple small colonies in case of plasmid recombination. To make this collection available in a timely manner, a portion of this collection was not fully sequenced by Addgene. If an Addgene verified full plasmid sequence is not available, please contact us prior to placing an order to request the full sequence.
How to cite: TFORF2883 was a gift from Feng Zhang (Addgene plasmid # 144255 ; http://n2t.net/addgene:144255 ; RRID:Addgene_144255)
