>Addgene plasmid #144255 | TFORF2883 | depositor partial sequence | sequence record 284880 | Insert
ACCGCCACCATGCTGCGGGGCGCGCCAGGACTAGGCCTCACGGCGCGGAAGGGGGCCGAGGACTCTGCGG
AGGACTTGGGGGGCCCCTGCCCCGAGCCCGGGGGCGATTCGGGGGTGCTGGGGGCGAACGGCGCTTCCTG
CAGCCGGGGCGAGGCGGAGGAGCCGGCGGGCAGGAGGCGCGCGCGGCCGGTGCGGTCCAAGGCGCGGCGC
ATGGCCGCCAACGTGCGGGAGCGCAAGCGCATCCTAGACTACAACGAGGCCTTCAACGCGCTGCGCCGGG
CGCTGCGGCACGACCTGGGCGGCAAGAGGCTCTCCAAGATCGCCACGCTGCGCAGGGCCATCCACCGCAT
CGCCGCGCTCTCCCTGGTCCTGCGCGCCAGCCCCGCGCCCCGCGGGCCCTGCGGACACCTGGAGTGCCAC
GGCCCGGCCGCGCGCGGGGACACCGGGGACACAGGCGCCAGCCCCCCGCCGCCTGCAGGGCCCAGCCTCG
CGCGCCCAGACGCCGCCCGCCCCTCGGTGCCGTCCGCGCCCCGCTGCGCCTCGTGCCCCCCGCACGCGCC
CCTGGCACGGCCCAGTGCGGTGGCCGAGGGGCCGGGCCTAGCACAGGCCTCCGGGGGAAGCTGGCGCCGC
TGTCCGGGGGCTTCCTCTGCCGGGCCGCCTCCCTGGCCGCGGGGCTACCTGCGATCCGCCCCCGGGATGG
GCCATCCGCGCTCCTAGTAATGAACTAGTCCGTAACTTGAAAGTATTTCGATTTCTTGGCTTTATATATC
TTGTGGAAAGGACGATATCATCTGGCTCGGGTCATTTAA
