>Addgene plasmid #144255 | TFORF2883 | depositor partial sequence | sequence record 284881 | Barcode
TATCATCTGGCTCGGGTCATTTAA
